>Addgene plasmid #214471 | pLV-SFFV-ZFYVE27 S14D S25D S32D T261D-WPRE-UbC-mCherry | addgene full sequence | sequence record 425103 | Addgene NGS Result
TGATATCGAGCTTGCTACAAGGGACTTTCCGCTGGGGACTTTCCAGGGAGGCGTGGCCTGGGCGGGACTG
GGGAGTGGCGAGCCCTCAGATCCTGCATATAAGCAGCTGCTTTTTGCCTGTACTGGGTCTCTCTGGTTAG
ACCAGATCTGAGCCTGGGAGCTCTCTGGCTAACTAGGGAACCCACTGCTTAAGCCTCAATAAAGCTTGCC
TTGAGTGCTTCAAGTAGTGTGTGCCCGTCTGTTGTGTGACTCTGGTAACTAGAGATCCCTCAGACCCTTT
TAGTCAGTGTGGAAAATCTCTAGCAGTGGCGCCCGAACAGGGACTTGAAAGCGAAAGGGAAACCAGAGGA
GCTCTCTCGACGCAGGACTCGGCTTGCTGAAGCGCGCACGGCAAGAGGCGAGGGGCGGCGACTGGTGAGT
ACGCCAAAAATTTTGACTAGCGGAGGCTAGAAGGAGAGAGATGGGTGCGAGAGCGTCAGTATTAAGCGGG
GGAGAATTAGATCGCGATGGGAAAAAATTCGGTTAAGGCCAGGGGGAAAGAAAAAATATAAATTAAAACA
TATAGTATGGGCAAGCAGGGAGCTAGAACGATTCGCAGTTAATCCTGGCCTGTTAGAAACATCAGAAGGC
TGTAGACAAATACTGGGACAGCTACAACCATCCCTTCAGACAGGATCAGAAGAACTTAGATCATTATATA
ATACAGTAGCAACCCTCTATTGTGTGCATCAAAGGATAGAGATAAAAGACACCAAGGAAGCTTTAGACAA
GATAGAGGAAGAGCAAAACAAAAGTAAGACCACCGCACAGCAAGCGGCCGGCCGCTGATCTTCAGACCTG
GAGGAGGAGATATGAGGGACAATTGGAGAAGTGAATTATATAAATATAAAGTAGTAAAAATTGAACCATT
AGGAGTAGCACCCACCAAGGCAAAGAGAAGAGTGGTGCAGAGAGAAAAAAGAGCAGTGGGAATAGGAGCT
TTGTTCCTTGGGTTCTTGGGAGCAGCAGGAAGCACTATGGGCGCAGCGTCAATGACGCTGACGGTACAGG
CCAGACAATTATTGTCTGGTATAGTGCAGCAGCAGAACAATTTGCTGAGGGCTATTGAGGCGCAACAGCA
TCTGTTGCAACTCACAGTCTGGGGCATCAAGCAGCTCCAGGCAAGAATCCTGGCTGTGGAAAGATACCTA
AAGGATCAACAGCTCCTGGGGATTTGGGGTTGCTCTGGAAAACTCATTTGCACCACTGCTGTGCCTTGGA
ATGCTAGTTGGAGTAATAAATCTCTGGAACAGATTTGGAATCACACGACCTGGATGGAGTGGGACAGAGA
AATTAACAATTACACAAGCTTAATACACTCCTTAATTGAAGAATCGCAAAACCAGCAAGAAAAGAATGAA
CAAGAATTATTGGAATTAGATAAATGGGCAAGTTTGTGGAATTGGTTTAACATAACAAATTGGCTGTGGT
ATATAAAATTATTCATAATGATAGTAGGAGGCTTGGTAGGTTTAAGAATAGTTTTTGCTGTACTTTCTAT
AGTGAATAGAGTTAGGCAGGGATATTCACCATTATCGTTTCAGACCCACCTCCCAACCCCGAGGGGACCC
GACAGGCCCGAAGGAATAGAAGAAGAAGGTGGAGAGAGAGACAGAGACAGATCCATTCGATTAGTGAACG
GATCTCGACGGTATCGCCAAATGGCAGTATTCATCCACAATTTTAAAAGAAAAGGGGGGATTGGGGGGTA
CAGTGCAGGGGAAAGAATAGTAGACATAATAGCAACAGACATACAAACTAAAGAATTACAAAAACAAATT
ACAAAAATTCAAAATTTTCGGGTTTATTACAGGGACAGCAGAGATCCAGTTTGGATCGATAAGCTTGATA
TCGAATTCCTGCAGCCCCGATAAAATAAAAGATTTTATTTAGTCTCCAGAAAAAGGGGGGAATGAAAGAC
CCCACCTGTAGGTTTGGCAAGCTAGCTGCAGTAACGCCATTTTGCAAGGCATGGAAAAATACCAAACCAA
GAATAGAGAAGTTCAGATCAAGGGCGGGTACATGAAAATAGCTAACGTTGGGCCAAACAGGATATCTGCG
GTGAGCAGTTTCGGCCCCGGCCCGGGGCCAAGAACAGATGGTCACCGCAGTTTCGGCCCCGGCCCGAGGC
CAAGAACAGATGGTCCCCAGATATGGCCCAACCCTCAGCAGTTTCTTAAGACCCATCAGATGTTTCCAGG
CTCCCCCAAGGACCTGAAATGACCCTGCGCCTTATTTGAATTAACCAATCAGCCTGCTTCTCGCTTCTGT
TCGCGCGCTTCTGCTTCCCGAGCTCTATAAAAGAGCTCACAACCCCTCACTCGGCGCGCCAGTCCTCCGA
CAGACTGAGTCGCCCGGGGGGATCCACCGGTCGCCACCATGCAGACATCAGAACGTGAGGGGAGTGGGCC
GGAGCTGGATCCCAGCGTGATGCCCGAGGCTCCCCTGGAGGATCCACCTTTTCCTACCAAGGATCCAGCG
TTTGACCTTTTCAACTTGGTTCTCTCCTACAAGAGGCTGGAGATCTACCTGGAACCCTTGAAGGATGCAG
GTGATGGTGTTCGATACTTGCTCAGGTGGCAGATGCCTTTGTGTTCCTTGCTGACCTGCCTGGGCCTCAA
CGTCTTGTTCCTCACTTTGAATGAGGGTGCATGGTACTCAGTAGGTGCCCTGATGATTTCAGTGCCCGCC
CTGCTGGGCTACCTTCAGGAGGTTTGCCGGGCACGGCTGCCTGATTCCGAGCTGATGCGGAGGAAGTATC
ATAGCGTGAGGCAGGAGGACCTGCAGAGAGGTCGCCTGTCTCGTCCCGAGGCCGTGGCTGAGGTGAAGAG
CTTCTTGATCCAGCTGGAGGCCTTCCTGAGCCGCCTGTGCTGCACATGTGAAGCCGCCTACCGCGTGCTG
CACTGGGAGAACCCCGTCGTGTCCTCACAGTTCTATGGGGCTCTTCTGGGCACAGTCTGCATGCTGTATT
TGCTGCCACTCTGCTGGGTTCTCACCCTTTTAAACAGCACGCTCTTTCTGGGGAATGTGGAGTTCTTCCG
AGTTGTGTCTGAGTACAGGGCATCTCTGCAGCAGAGGATGAACCCAAAGCAGGAAGAGCATGCCTTTGAG
AGTCCTCCACCACCAGATGTTGGGGGGAAGGATGGTCTGATGGACAGCGATCCTGCCCTCACACCCACGG
AGAGTCTCTCTTCCCAGGACCTCACACCGGGCAGCGTGGAGGAGGCTGAGGAGGCTGAGCCAGATGAAGA
GTTTAAAGATGCGATTGAGGAGACCCACTTGGTGGTGCTGGAGGATGATGAGGGCGCCCCGTGCCCAGCA
GAGGATGAGCTGGCCCTGCAGGACAACGGGTTCCTGAGCAAGAATGAGGTGCTGCGCAGCAAGGTGTCTC
GGCTCACGGAGCGGCTCCGCAAGCGCTACCCCACCAACAACTTCGGGAACTGCACGGGCTGCTCGGCCAC
CTTCTCAGTGCTGAAGAAGAGGCGGAGCTGCAGTAATTGTGGAAACAGCTTCTGCTCTCGATGCTGCTCC
TTCAAGGTGCCCAAGTCCTCCATGGGGGCCACAGCCCCTGAAGCCCAGAGGGAGACTGTGTTTGTGTGTG
CCTCGTGTAACCAGACCTTGAGCAAGTGAAGCGGCCGCGACTCTAGAGTCGACCTGCAGGCATGCAAGCT
TGATATCAAGCTTATCGATAATCAACCTCTGGATTACAAAATTTGTGAAAGATTGACTGGTATTCTTAAC
TATGTTGCTCCTTTTACGCTATGTGGATACGCTGCTTTAATGCCTTTGTATCATGCTATTGCTTCCCGTA
TGGCTTTCATTTTCTCCTCCTTGTATAAATCCTGGTTGCTGTCTCTTTATGAGGAGTTGTGGCCCGTTGT
CAGGCAACGTGGCGTGGTGTGCACTGTGTTTGCTGACGCAACCCCCACTGGTTGGGGCATTGCCACCACC
TGTCAGCTCCTTTCCGGGACTTTCGCTTTCCCCCTCCCTATTGCCACGGCGGAACTCATCGCCGCCTGCC
TTGCCCGCTGCTGGACAGGGGCTCGGCTGTTGGGCACTGACAATTCCGTGGTGTTGTCGGGGAAATCATC
GTCCTTTCCTTGGCTGCTCGCCTGTGTTGCCACCTGGATTCTGCGCGGGACGTCCTTCTGCTACGTCCCT
TCGGCCCTCAATCCAGCGGACCTTCCTTCCCGCGGGCGCCCCCCTCCTCACGGCGAGCGCTGCCACGTCA
GACGAAGGGCGCAGCGAGCGTCCTGATCCTTCCGCCCGGACGCTCAGGACAGCGGCCCGCTGCTCATAAG
ACTCGGCCTTAGAACCCCAGTATCAGCAGAAGGACATTTTAGGACGGGACTTGGGTGACTCTAGGGCACT
GGTTTTCTTTCCAGAGAGCGGAACAGGCGAGGAAAAGTAGTCCCTTCTCGGCGATTCTGCGGAGGGATCT
CCGTGGGGCGGTGAACGCCGATGATTATATAAGGACGCGCCGGGTGTGGCACAGCTAGTTCCGTCGCAGC
CGGGATTTGGGTCGCGGTTCTTGTTTGTGGATCGCTGTGATCGTCACTTGGTGAGTAGCGGGCTGCTGGG
CTGGCCGGGGCTTTCGTGGCCGCCGGGCCGCTCGGTGGGACGGAAGCGTGTGGAGAGACCGCCAAGGGCT
GTAGTCTGGGTCCGCGAGCAAGGTTGCCCTGAACTGGGGGTTGGGGGGAGCGCAGCAAAATGGCGGCTGT
TCCCGAGTCTTGAATGGAAGACGCTTGTGAGGCGGGCTGTGAGGTCGTTGAAACAAGGTGGGGGGCATGG
TGGGCGGCAAGAACCCAAGGTCTTGAGGCCTTCGCTAATGCGGGAAAGCTCTTATTCGGGTGAGATGGGC
TGGGGCACCATCTGGGGACCCTGACGTGAAGTTTGTCACTGACTGGAGAACTCGGTTTGTCGTCTGTTGC
GGGGGCGGCAGTTATGGCGGTGCCGTTGGGCAGTGCACCCGTACCTTTGGGAGCGCGCGCCCTCGTCGTG
TCGTGACGTCACCCGTTCTGTTGGCTTATAATGCAGGGTGGGGCCACCTGCCGGTAGGTGTGCGGTAGGC
TTTTCTCCGTCGCAGGACGCAGGGTTCGGGCCTAGGGTAGGCTCTCCTGAATCGACAGGCGCCGGACCTC
TGGTGAGGGGAGGGATAAGTGAGGCGTCAGTTTCTTTGGTCGGTTTTATGTACCTATCTTCTTAAGTAGC
TGAAGCTCCGGTTTTGAACTATGCGCTCGGGGTTGGCGAGTGTGTTTTGTGAAGTTTTTTAGGCACCTTT
TGAAATGTAATCATTTGGGTCAATATGTAATTTTCAGTGTTAGACTAGTAAATTGTCCGCTAAATTCTGG
CCGTTTTTGGCTTTTTTGTTAGACGAAGCTTGGTACCGAGCTCGGATCAATTCGCCACCATGGTGAGCAA
GGGCGAGGAGGATAACATGGCCATCATCAAGGAGTTCATGCGCTTCAAGGTGCACATGGAGGGCTCCGTG
AACGGCCACGAGTTCGAGATCGAGGGCGAGGGCGAGGGCCGCCCCTACGAGGGCACCCAGACCGCCAAGC
TGAAGGTGACCAAGGGTGGCCCCCTGCCCTTCGCCTGGGACATCCTGTCCCCTCAGTTCATGTACGGCTC
CAAGGCCTACGTGAAGCACCCCGCCGACATCCCCGACTACTTGAAGCTGTCCTTCCCCGAGGGCTTCAAG
TGGGAGCGCGTGATGAACTTCGAGGACGGCGGCGTGGTGACCGTGACCCAGGACTCCTCCCTGCAGGACG
GCGAGTTCATCTACAAGGTGAAGCTGCGCGGCACCAACTTCCCCTCCGACGGCCCCGTAATGCAGAAGAA
GACCATGGGCTGGGAGGCCTCCTCCGAGCGGATGTACCCCGAGGACGGCGCCCTGAAGGGCGAGATCAAG
CAGAGGCTGAAGCTGAAGGACGGCGGCCACTACGACGCTGAGGTCAAGACCACCTACAAGGCCAAGAAGC
CCGTGCAGCTGCCCGGCGCCTACAACGTCAACATCAAGTTGGACATCACCTCCCACAACGAGGACTACAC
CATCGTGGAACAGTACGAACGCGCCGAGGGCCGCCACTCCACCGGCGGCATGGACGAGCTGTACAAGTAA
CTCGAGGGAATTAATTCGAGCTCGGTACCTTTAAGACCAATGACTTACAAGGCAGCTGTAGATCTTAGCC
ACTTTTTAAAAGAAAAGGGGGGACTGGAAGGGCTAATTCACTCCCAACGAAGACAAGATCTGCTTTTTGC
TTGTACTGGGTCTCTCTGGTTAGACCAGATCTGAGCCTGGGAGCTCTCTGGCTAACTAGGGAACCCACTG
CTTAAGCCTCAATAAAGCTTGCCTTGAGTGCTTCAAGTAGTGTGTGCCCGTCTGTTGTGTGACTCTGGTA
ACTAGAGATCCCTCAGACCCTTTTAGTCAGTGTGGAAAATCTCTAGCAGCATCTAGAATTAATTCCGTGT
ATTCTATAGTGTCACCTAAATCGTATGTGTATGATACATAAGGTTATGTATTAATTGTAGCCGCGTTCTA
ACGACAATATGTACAAGCCTAATTGTGTAGCATCTGGCTTACTGAAGCAGACCCTATCATCTCTCTCGTA
AACTGCCGTCAGAGTCGGTTTGGTTGGACGAACCTTCTGAGTTTCTGGTAACGCCGTCCCGCACCCGGAA
ATGGTCAGCGAACCAATCAGCAGGGTCATCGCTAGCCAGATCCTCTACGCCGGACGCATCGTGGCCGGCA
TCACCGGCGCCACAGGTGCGGTTGCTGGCGCCTATATCGCCGACATCACCGATGGGGAAGATCGGGCTCG
CCACTTCGGGCTCATGAGCGCTTGTTTCGGCGTGGGTATGGTGGCAGGCCCCGTGGCCGGGGGACTGTTG
GGCGCCATCTCCTTGCATGCACCATTCCTTGCGGCGGCGGTGCTCAACGGCCTCAACCTACTACTGGGCT
GCTTCCTAATGCAGGAGTCGCATAAGGGAGAGCGTCGAATGGTGCACTCTCAGTACAATCTGCTCTGATG
CCGCATAGTTAAGCCAGCCCCGACACCCGCCAACACCCGCTGACGCGCCCTGACGGGCTTGTCTGCTCCC
GGCATCCGCTTACAGACAAGCTGTGACCGTCTCCGGGAGCTGCATGTGTCAGAGGTTTTCACCGTCATCA
CCGAAACGCGCGAGACGAAAGGGCCTCGTGATACGCCTATTTTTATAGGTTAATGTCATGATAATAATGG
TTTCTTAGACGTCAGGTGGCACTTTTCGGGGAAATGTGCGCGGAACCCCTATTTGTTTATTTTTCTAAAT
ACATTCAAATATGTATCCGCTCATGAGACAATAACCCTGATAAATGCTTCAATAATATTGAAAAAGGAAG
AGTATGAGTATTCAACATTTCCGTGTCGCCCTTATTCCCTTTTTTGCGGCATTTTGCCTTCCTGTTTTTG
CTCACCCAGAAACGCTGGTGAAAGTAAAAGATGCTGAAGATCAGTTGGGTGCACGAGTGGGTTACATCGA
ACTGGATCTCAACAGCGGTAAGATCCTTGAGAGTTTTCGCCCCGAAGAACGTTTTCCAATGATGAGCACT
TTTAAAGTTCTGCTATGTGGCGCGGTATTATCCCGTATTGACGCCGGGCAAGAGCAACTCGGTCGCCGCA
TACACTATTCTCAGAATGACTTGGTTGAGTACTCACCAGTCACAGAAAAGCATCTTACGGATGGCATGAC
AGTAAGAGAATTATGCAGTGCTGCCATAACCATGAGTGATAACACTGCGGCCAACTTACTTCTGACAACG
ATCGGAGGACCGAAGGAGCTAACCGCTTTTTTGCACAACATGGGGGATCATGTAACTCGCCTTGATCGTT
GGGAACCGGAGCTGAATGAAGCCATACCAAACGACGAGCGTGACACCACGATGCCTGTAGCAATGGCAAC
AACGTTGCGCAAACTATTAACTGGCGAACTACTTACTCTAGCTTCCCGGCAACAATTAATAGACTGGATG
GAGGCGGATAAAGTTGCAGGACCACTTCTGCGCTCGGCCCTTCCGGCTGGCTGGTTTATTGCTGATAAAT
CTGGAGCCGGTGAGCGTGGGTCTCGCGGTATCATTGCAGCACTGGGGCCAGATGGTAAGCCCTCCCGTAT
CGTAGTTATCTACACGACGGGGAGTCAGGCAACTATGGATGAACGAAATAGACAGATCGCTGAGATAGGT
GCCTCACTGATTAAGCATTGGTAACTGTCAGACCAAGTTTACTCATATATACTTTAGATTGATTTAAAAC
TTCATTTTTAATTTAAAAGGATCTAGGTGAAGATCCTTTTTGATAATCTCATGACCAAAATCCCTTAACG
TGAGTTTTCGTTCCACTGAGCGTCAGACCCCGTAGAAAAGATCAAAGGATCTTCTTGAGATCCTTTTTTT
CTGCGCGTAATCTGCTGCTTGCAAACAAAAAAACCACCGCTACCAGCGGTGGTTTGTTTGCCGGATCAAG
AGCTACCAACTCTTTTTCCGAAGGTAACTGGCTTCAGCAGAGCGCAGATACCAAATACTGTTCTTCTAGT
GTAGCCGTAGTTAGGCCACCACTTCAAGAACTCTGTAGCACCGCCTACATACCTCGCTCTGCTAATCCTG
TTACCAGTGGCTGCTGCCAGTGGCGATAAGTCGTGTCTTACCGGGTTGGACTCAAGACGATAGTTACCGG
ATAAGGCGCAGCGGTCGGGCTGAACGGGGGGTTCGTGCACACAGCCCAGCTTGGAGCGAACGACCTACAC
CGAACTGAGATACCTACAGCGTGAGCTATGAGAAAGCGCCACGCTTCCCGAAGGGAGAAAGGCGGACAGG
TATCCGGTAAGCGGCAGGGTCGGAACAGGAGAGCGCACGAGGGAGCTTCCAGGGGGAAACGCCTGGTATC
TTTATAGTCCTGTCGGGTTTCGCCACCTCTGACTTGAGCGTCGATTTTTGTGATGCTCGTCAGGGGGGCG
GAGCCTATGGAAAAACGCCAGCAACGCGGCCTTTTTACGGTTCCTGGCCTTTTGCTGGCCTTTTGCTCAC
ATGTTCTTTCCTGCGTTATCCCCTGATTCTGTGGATAACCGTATTACCGCCTTTGAGTGAGCTGATACCG
CTCGCCGCAGCCGAACGACCGAGCGCAGCGAGTCAGTGAGCGAGGAAGCGGAAGAGCGCCCAATACGCAA
ACCGCCTCTCCCCGCGCGTTGGCCGATTCATTAATGCAGCTGTGGAATGTGTGTCAGTTAGGGTGTGGAA
AGTCCCCAGGCTCCCCAGCAGGCAGAAGTATGCAAAGCATGCATCTCAATTAGTCAGCAACCAGGTGTGG
AAAGTCCCCAGGCTCCCCAGCAGGCAGAAGTATGCAAAGCATGCATCTCAATTAGTCAGCAACCATAGTC
CCGCCCCTAACTCCGCCCATCCCGCCCCTAACTCCGCCCAGTTCCGCCCATTCTCCGCCCCATGGCTGAC
TAATTTTTTTTATTTATGCAGAGGCCGAGGCCGCCTCGGCCTCTGAGCTATTCCAGAAGTAGTGAGGAGG
CTTTTTTGGAGGCCTAGGCTTTTGCAAAAAGCTTGGACACAAGACAGGCTTGCGAGATATGTTTGAGAAT
ACCACTTTATCCCGCGTCAGGGAGAGGCAGTGCGTAAAAAGACGCGGACTCATGTGAAATACTGGTTTTT
AGTGCGCCAGATCTCTATAATCTCGCGCAACCTATTTTCCCCTCGAACACTTTTTAAGCCGTAGATAAAC
AGGCTGGGACACTTCACATGAGCGAAAAATACATCGTCACCTGGGACATGTTGCAGATCCATGCACGTAA
ACTCGCAAGCCGACTGATGCCTTCTGAACAATGGAAAGGCATTATTGCCGTAAGCCGTGGCGGTCTGTAC
CGGGTGCGTTACTGGCGCGTGAACTGGGTATTCGTCATGTCGATACCGTTTGTATTTCCAGCTACGATCA
CGACAACCAGCGCGAGCTTAAAGTGCTGAAACGCGCAGAAGGCGATGGCGAAGGCTTCATCGTTATTGAT
GACCTGGTGGATACCGGTGGTACTGCGGTTGCGATTCGTGAAATGTATCCAAAAGCGCACTTTGTCACCA
TCTTCGCAAAACCGGCTGGTCGTCCGCTGGTTGATGACTATGTTGTTGATATCCCGCAAGATACCTGGAT
TGAACAGCCGTGGGATATGGGCGTCGTATTCGTCCCGCCAATCTCCGGTCGCTAATCTTTTCAACGCCTG
GCACTGCCGGGCGTTGTTCTTTTTAACTTCAGGCGGGTTACAATAGTTTCCAGTAAGTATTCTGGAGGCT
GCATCCATGACACAGGCAAACCTGAGCGAAACCCTGTTCAAACCCCGCTTTAAACATCCTGAAACCTCGA
CGCTAGTCCGCCGCTTTAATCACGGCGCACAACCGCCTGTGCAGTCGGCCCTTGATGGTAAAACCATCCC
TCACTGGTATCGCATGATTAACCGTCTGATGTGGATCTGGCGCGGCATTGACCCACGCGAAATCCTCGAC
GTCCAGGCACGTATTGTGATGAGCGATGCCGAACGTACCGACGATGATTTATACGATACGGTGATTGGCT
ACCGTGGCGGCAACTGGATTTATGAGTGGGCCCCGGATCTTTGTGAAGGAACCTTACTTCTGTGGTGTGA
CATAATTGGACAAACTACCTACAGAGATTTAAAGCTCTAAGGTAAATATAAAATTTTTAAGTGTATAATG
TGTTAAACTACTGATTCTAATTGTTTGTGTATTTTAGATTCCAACCTATGGAACTGATGAATGGGAGCAG
TGGTGGAATGCCTTTAATGAGGAAAACCTGTTTTGCTCAGAAGAAATGCCATCTAGTGATGATGAGGCTA
CTGCTGACTCTCAACATTCTACTCCTCCAAAAAAGAAGAGAAAGGTAGAAGACCCCAAGGACTTTCCTTC
AGAATTGCTAAGTTTTTTGAGTCATGCTGTGTTTAGTAATAGAACTCTTGCTTGCTTTGCTATTTACACC
ACAAAGGAAAAAGCTGCACTGCTATACAAGAAAATTATGGAAAAATATTCTGTAACCTTTATAAGTAGGC
ATAACAGTTATAATCATAACATACTGTTTTTTCTTACTCCACACAGGCATAGAGTGTCTGCTATTAATAA
CTATGCTCAAAAATTGTGTACCTTTAGCTTTTTAATTTGTAAAGGGGTTAATAAGGAATATTTGATGTAT
AGTGCCTTGACTAGAGATCATAATCAGCCATACCACATTTGTAGAGGTTTTACTTGCTTTAAAAAACCTC
CCACACCTCCCCCTGAACCTGAAACATAAAATGAATGCAATTGTTGTTGTTAACTTGTTTATTGCAGCTT
ATAATGGTTACAAATAAAGCAATAGCATCACAAATTTCACAAATAAAGCATTTTTTTCACTGCATTCTAG
TTGTGGTTTGTCCAAACTCATCAATGTATCTTATCATGTCTGGATCAACTGGATAACTCAAGCTAACCAA
AATCATCCCAAACTTCCCACCCCATACCCTATTACCACTGCCAATTACCTGTGGTTTCATTTACTCTAAA
CCTGTGATTCCTCTGAATTATTTTCATTTTAAAGAAATTGTATTTGTTAAATATGTACTACAAACTTAGT
AGTTGGAAGGGCTAATTCACTCCCAAAGAAGACAAGATATCCTTGATCTGTGGATCTACCACACACAAGG
CTACTTCCCTGATTAGCAGAACTACACACCAGGGCCAGGGGTCAGATATCCACTGACCTTTGGATGGTGC
TACAAGCTAGTACCAGTTGAGCCAGATAAGGTAGAAGAGGCCAATAAAGGAGAGAACACCAGCTTGTTAC
ACCCTGTGAGCCTGCATGGGATGGATGACCCGGAGAGAGAAGTGTTAGAGTGGAGGTTTGACAGCCGCCT
AGCATTTCATCACGTGGCCCGAGAGCTGCATCCGGAGTACTTCAAGAACTGC
Features (pLannotate 1.2.2; 34 found; start..end, strand, type, name):
     48..305     +  LTR            5' LTR (truncated): truncated 5' long terminal repeat (LTR) from HIV-1
    352..477     +  misc_feature   HIV-1 Ψ: packaging signal of human immunodeficiency virus type 1
    461..799     +  CDS            HIV-1 gag (fragment): gag protein from human immunodeficiency virus 1; gag
    974..1207    +  misc_feature   RRE: The Rev response element (RRE) of HIV-1 allows for Rev-dependent mRNA export from the nucleus to the cytoplasm.
   1584..1684    +  CDS            Rev (fragment): human immunodeficiency virus 1 (HIV-1) Rev protein; rev; enhances nuclear export of unspliced and incompletely spliced viral mRNAs
   1721..1838    +  misc_feature   cPPT/CTS: central polypurine tract and central termination sequence of HIV-1
   1875..1907    -  misc_feature   MCS (fragment): pBluescript multiple cloning site
   1991..2398    +  promoter       SFFV promoter: spleen focus-forming virus long terminal repeat (LTR) promoter
   2419..3666    +  CDS            ZFYVE27: ZFY27_HUMAN - Also known as SPG33 From Homo sapiens (Human).
   3681..3711    +  misc_feature   MCS (fragment): pUC18/19 multiple cloning site
   3712..3730    +  misc_feature   MCS (fragment): pBluescript multiple cloning site
   3730..4235    +  misc_feature   WPRE (fragment): woodchuck hepatitis virus posttranscriptional regulatory element
   4228..5414    +  promoter       UbC promoter: human ubiquitin C promoter
   5450..6157    +  CDS            mCherry: mCherry is a basic (constitutively fluorescent) red fluorescent protein published in 2004, derived from Discosoma sp.. It is reported to be a very rapidly-maturing monomer with low acid sensitivity.
   6185..6253    +  CDS            nef (fragment): NEF_HV1Z2 - Experimental evidence at protein level: Swiss-Prot protein existence level 1. Extracellular Nef protein targets CD4(+) T-lymphocytes for apoptosis by interacting with CXCR4 surface receptors. From Human immunodeficiency virus type 1 group M subtype D (isolate Z2/CDC-Z34) (HIV-1).
   6255..6488    +  LTR            3' LTR (ΔU3): self-inactivating 3' long terminal repeat (LTR) from HIV-1
   6513..6531    -  promoter       SP6 promoter: promoter for bacteriophage SP6 RNA polymerase
   6759..7038    +  CDS            TcR (fragment): tetracycline efflux protein; tet; confers resistance to tetracycline
   7039..7087    -  misc_feature   bom (fragment): basis of mobility region from pBR322
   7189..7224    -  CDS            rop (fragment): Rop protein, which maintains plasmids at low copy number; rop
   7319..7423    +  promoter       AmpR promoter: bla
   7424..8284    +  CDS            AmpR: β-lactamase; bla; confers resistance to ampicillin, carbenicillin, and related antibiotics
   8455..9043    +  rep_origin     ori: high-copy-number ColE1/pMB1/pBR322/pUC origin of replication
   9226..9282    +  CDS            lacI (fragment): lac repressor; lacI; The lac repressor binds to the lac operator to inhibit transcription in E. coli. This inhibition can be relieved by adding lactose or isopropyl-β-D-thiogalactopyranoside (IPTG).
   9289..9618    +  promoter       SV40 promoter: SV40 enhancer and early promoter
   9818..9937    +  CDS            gpt (fragment): XGPT_ECOLI - Also known as gpp, gxu. Experimental evidence at protein level: Swiss-Prot protein existence level 1. Purine salvage pathway enzyme that catalyzes the transfer of the ribosyl-5-phosphate group from 5-phospho-alpha-D-ribose 1- diphosphate (PRPP) to the N9 position of the 6-oxopurines guanine and xanthine to form the corresponding ribonucleotides GMP (guanosine 5'- monophosphate) and XMP (xanthosine 5'-monophosphate), with the release of PPi. To a lesser extent, also acts on hypoxanthine (PubMed:9100006, PubMed:3886014). Does not ribophosphorylate adenine (PubMed:3886014). From Esch
   9937..10272   +  CDS            gpt (fragment): XGPT_ECOLI - Also known as gpp, gxu. Experimental evidence at protein level: Swiss-Prot protein existence level 1. Purine salvage pathway enzyme that catalyzes the transfer of the ribosyl-5-phosphate group from 5-phospho-alpha-D-ribose 1- diphosphate (PRPP) to the N9 position of the 6-oxopurines guanine and xanthine to form the corresponding ribonucleotides GMP (guanosine 5'- monophosphate) and XMP (xanthosine 5'-monophosphate), with the release of PPi. To a lesser extent, also acts on hypoxanthine (PubMed:9100006, PubMed:3886014). Does not ribophosphorylate adenine (PubMed:3886014). From Esch
  10367..10672   +  CDS            frsA (fragment): FRSA_ECOLI - Also known as yafA. Experimental evidence at protein level: Swiss-Prot protein existence level 1. Catalyzes the hydrolysis of esters (PubMed:15808744). Displays esterase activity toward pNP-butyrate (PubMed:15808744). May stimulate mixed-acid fermentation by acting as a fermentation/respiration switch that down-regulates respiration and up- regulates fermentation rates (PubMed:15169777). From Escherichia coli (strain K12).
  10676..10750   +  CDS            small t antigen (fragment): SV40 (simian virus 40) small t antigen
  10752..10817   +  intron         small t intron: SV40 (simian virus 40) small t antigen intron
  10947..10967   +  CDS            SV40 NLS: nuclear localization signal of SV40 (simian virus 40) large T antigen
  11286..11369   +  CDS            large T antigen (fragment): large T antigen from SV40 (simian virus 40)
  11392..11526   +  polyA_signal   SV40 poly(A) signal: SV40 polyadenylation signal
  11694..12022   +  LTR            3' LTR (fragment): 3' long terminal repeat (LTR) from HIV-1
