[The description below was written by a language model from this plasmid's Addgene catalogue record and pLannotate feature annotations shown in this document.]
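Description:
pLV-SFFV-ZFYVE27 S14D S25D S32D T261D-WPRE-UbC-mCherry is a 12 kb HIV-1-based lentiviral transfer plasmid built on the pHRsinUbEm backbone for mammalian expression. It is maintained in E. coli through a high-copy ColE1/pUC-type origin and selected with ampicillin via the bla gene. The viral portion carries the elements needed for packaging and transduction: an HIV-1 5' LTR, the Ψ packaging signal with an adjoining gag fragment, the Rev response element for Rev-dependent nuclear export of the genomic RNA, the cPPT/CTS, and a ΔU3 self-inactivating 3' LTR that silences LTR promoter activity after integration. Outside the viral cassette the backbone retains legacy sequences, including an SV40 promoter followed by gpt fragments, SV40 small t intron and poly(A) sequences, and remnants of tetracycline resistance, rop and bom; the record assigns no function to these.

The payload consists of two independent expression units in tandem. The spleen focus-forming virus LTR promoter drives human ZFYVE27 (protrudin, SPG33), a roughly 1.25 kb coding sequence carrying four substitutions, S14D, S25D, S32D and T261D. Replacing serine or threonine with aspartate is commonly done to mimic phosphorylation, although the record does not state the rationale. A WPRE fragment follows the gene to enhance transcript stability and expression. Downstream, the human ubiquitin C promoter drives mCherry, a monomeric red fluorescent protein, so that transduced cells can be identified independently of the untagged ZFYVE27 protein. The catalogue lists the mCherry species as A. marginale, whereas the feature annotation gives the usual Discosoma origin. The construct is suited to producing lentivirus for stable delivery of this ZFYVE27 mutant into mammalian cells with fluorescent marking.
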