Addgene plasmid #214471: pLV-SFFV-ZFYVE27 S14D S25D S32D T261D-WPRE-UbC-mCherry
Purpose: Lentiviral vector plasmid expressing human ZFYVE27 mutations S14D S25D S32D T261D under the spleen focus-forming virus (SFFV) promoter and mCherry under the Ubiquitin C (UbC) promoter
Depositing lab: Richard Eva & Bart Nieuwenhuis. Depositing organization: University of Cambridge.
Backbone
  Vector backbone: pHRsinUbEm
  Vector type: Mammalian Expression, Lentiviral
Growth in bacteria
  Bacterial resistance: Ampicillin, 100 μg/mL
  Growth temperature: 37°C
  Growth strain: NEB Stable
  Copy number: High Copy
Gene/Insert 1
  Gene/Insert name: ZFYVE27 (alt names: SPG33; Protrudin)
  Species: H. sapiens (human)
  Insert size (bp): 1251
  Mutation: S14D S25D S32D T261D
  Entrez Gene: ZFYVE27 (a.k.a. PROTRUDIN, SPG33)
Gene/Insert 2
  Gene/Insert name: mCherry
  Species: A. marginale
  Insert size (bp): 711
Resource information
  A portion of this plasmid was derived from a plasmid made by: VectorBuilder
Terms and licenses: Academic/Nonprofit Terms; Industry Terms: Not Available to Industry
How to cite: pLV-SFFV-ZFYVE27 S14D S25D S32D T261D-WPRE-UbC-mCherry was a gift from Richard Eva & Bart Nieuwenhuis (Addgene plasmid # 214471 ; http://n2t.net/addgene:214471 ; RRID:Addgene_214471)
